Addgene plasmid #24556: pFloxin-IRES-TAP
Purpose: (Empty Backbone)
Depositing lab: Jeremy Reiter. Depositing organization: University of California, San Francisco (UCSF). Publication: Floxin, a resource for genetically engineering mouse ESCs. Singla V, Hunkapiller J, Santos N, Seol AD, Norman AR, Wakenight P, Skarnes WC, Reiter JF. Nat Methods. 2010 Jan . 7(1):50-2. 10.1038/nmeth.1406 PubMed 19966808.
Backbone
  Vector backbone: pBluescript
  Backbone size (bp): 4650
  Vector type: Mouse Targeting, Cre/Lox
Growth in bacteria
  Bacterial resistance: Ampicillin, 100 μg/mL
  Growth temperature: 37°C
  Growth strain: Stbl2
  Growth instructions: Stbl2 (Invitrogen) or other RecA- strain 37 degrees in LB media
  Copy number: Low Copy
Gene/Insert
  Gene/Insert name: None
  Tag / fusion protein: TAP (C terminal on backbone)
  Cloning method: Restriction Enzyme
  Sequencing primers: 5′ tcggtgcacatgctttacat
Terms and licenses: Academic/Nonprofit Terms; Industry Terms: Not Available to Industry
Depositor comments: TAP tag is 6X his-TEV cleavage site-3X FLAG tag
How to cite: pFloxin-IRES-TAP was a gift from Jeremy Reiter (Addgene plasmid # 24556 ; http://n2t.net/addgene:24556 ; RRID:Addgene_24556)
