[The description below was written by a language model from this plasmid's Addgene catalogue record and pLannotate feature annotations shown in this document.]
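Description:
pFloxin-IRES-TAP is an empty shuttle backbone of 4,650 bp, built on pBluescript and catalogued as a mouse-targeting, Cre/lox vector for engineering mouse embryonic stem cells with the Floxin system. In bacteria it replicates from a ColE1/pUC-type origin and is selected with ampicillin through the β-lactamase gene and its promoter. The record lists it as low copy and calls for a RecA-deficient host, although the annotated origin is of the high-copy type. Remnants of the lac promoter/operator, lacZα, lacI, rop and bom are backbone leftovers with no designed role.

The functional cassette begins with a lox66 site, a right-element mutant of loxP. Such half-mutant sites are generally used so that Cre can insert the plasmid at a compatible lox site in the genome, giving an integration that is not easily reversed. Downstream lie a fragment of the mouse Engrailed-2 splice acceptor, an EMCV IRES, a tandem affinity purification tag, a pBluescript polylinker fragment, an SV40 polyadenylation signal and an FRT site for FLP-mediated recombination. The depositor describes the TAP tag as 6xHis, a TEV cleavage site and 3xFLAG, placed C-terminally on the backbone. The very short chicken β-actin promoter hit and the SV40 large T fragment are probably annotation artefacts or flanking sequence rather than working elements.

No dedicated eukaryotic promoter is annotated, so the arrangement implies that after integration the splice acceptor captures transcription from the host locus. The IRES would then drive translation of an inserted coding sequence fused to the TAP tag. No insert is present, and the record does not specify the exact cloning sites or the genomic target lines.
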