Features (pLannotate 1.2.2; 20 found; start..end, strand, type, name):
    529..562     +  protein_bind   lox66: Right element (RE) mutant of loxP (Araki et al., 2010). Cre-mediated recombination occurs in the 8-bp core sequence (GCATACAT). Cre recombinase
    745..830     +  misc_feature   En2 SA (fragment): splice acceptor from the mouse Engrailed 2 gene (Skarnes et al., 1992)
    860..878     -  promoter       chicken β-actin promoter (fragment): contains a 21-bp deletion relative to the standard chicken β-actin promoter
    876..1448    +  misc_feature   IRES: internal ribosome entry site (IRES) of the encephalomyocarditis virus (EMCV)
   1476..1493    +  CDS            7xHis (fragment): 6xHis affinity tag
   1548..1613    +  CDS            3xFLAG: three tandem FLAG® epitope tags, followed by an enterokinase cleavage site
   1667..1683    +  misc_feature   MCS (fragment): pBluescript multiple cloning site
   1694..1779    +  CDS            large T antigen (fragment): large T antigen from SV40 (simian virus 40)
   1802..1923    +  polyA_signal   SV40 poly(A) signal: SV40 polyadenylation signal
   1954..2001    +  protein_bind   FRT: FLP-mediated recombination occurs in the 8-bp core sequence TCTAGAAA (Turan and Bode, 2011). FLP recombinase from the Saccharomyces cerevisiae 2μ plasmid
   2049..2065    -  protein_bind   lac operator: The lac repressor binds to the lac operator to inhibit transcription in E. coli. This inhibition can be relieved by adding lactose or isopropyl-β-D-thiogalactopyranoside (IPTG). lac repressor encoded by lacI
   2073..2103    -  promoter       lac promoter: promoter for the E. coli lac operon
   2118..2139    -  protein_bind   CAP binding site: CAP binding activates transcription in the presence of cAMP. E. coli catabolite activator protein
   2152..2244    -  CDS            lacI (fragment): lac repressor; lacI; The lac repressor binds to the lac operator to inhibit transcription in E. coli. This inhibition can be relieved by adding lactose or isopropyl-β-D-thiogalactopyranoside (IPTG).
   2427..3015    -  rep_origin     ori: high-copy-number ColE1/pMB1/pBR322/pUC origin of replication
   3186..4046    -  CDS            AmpR: β-lactamase; bla; confers resistance to ampicillin, carbenicillin, and related antibiotics
   4047..4151    -  promoter       AmpR promoter: bla
   4246..4281    +  CDS            rop (fragment): Rop protein, which maintains plasmids at low copy number; rop
   4383..4482    +  misc_feature   bom (fragment): basis of mobility region from pBR322
   4488..4642    -  CDS            lacZα (fragment): LacZα fragment of β-galactosidase; lacZ fragment
>Addgene plasmid #24556 | pFloxin-IRES-TAP | depositor full sequence | sequence record 11442 | Author sequence
AAGCTTCCTTCTGCAGGAGCGTACAGAACCCAGGGCCCTGGCACCCGTGCAGACCCTGGCCCACCCCACC
TGGGCGCTCAGTGCCCAAGAGATGTCCACACCTAGGATGTCCCGCGGTGGGTGGGGGGCCCGAGAGACGG
GCAGGCCGGGGGCAGGCCTGGCCATGCGGGGCCGAACCGGGCACTGCCCAGCGTGGGGCGCGGGGGCCAC
GGCGCGCGCCCCCAGCCCCCGGGCCCAGCACCCCAAGGCGGCCAACGCCAAAACTCTCCCTCCTCCTCTT
CCTCAATCTCGCTCTCGCTCTTTTTTTTTTTCGCAAAAGGAGGGGAGAGGGGGTAAAAAAATGCTGCACT
GTCGGCGAAGCCGGTGAGTGAGCGGCGCGGGGCCAATCGCGTGCGCCGTTCCGAAAGTTGCCTTTTATGG
CTCGAGCGGCCGCGGCGGCGCCCTATAAAACCCAGCGGCGCGACGCGCCACCACCGCCGAGACCGCGTCC
GCCCGCGAGCACAGAGCCTCGCCTTTGCCACCATGGCTATAACTTCGTATAGCATACATTATACGAACGG
TAGTGATAGGCCTTTTAGCTACATCTGCCAATCCATCTCATTTTCACACACACACACACCACTTTCCTTC
TGGTCAGTGGGCACATGTCCAGCCTCAAGTTTATATCACCACCCCCAATGCCCAACACTTGTATGGCCTT
GGGCGGGTCATCCCCCCCCCCACCCCCAGTATCTGCAACCTCAAGCTAGCTTGGGTGCGTTGGTTGTGGA
TAAGTAGCTAGACTCCAGCAACCAGTAACCTCTGCCCTTTCTCCTCCATGACAACCAGGTACCGGTAGTG
ACTAATAGCTGATAGAATTCCGCCCCCCCCCCCCCCCCCTCTCCCTCCCCCCCCCCTAACGTTACTGGCC
GAAGCCGCTTGGAATAAGGCCGGTGTGCGTTTGTCTATATGTTATTTTCCACCATATTGCCGTCTTTTGG
CAATGTGAGGGCCCGGAAACCTGGCCCTGTCTTCTTGACGAGCATTCCTAGGGGTCTTTCCCCTCTCGCC
AAAGGAATGCAAGGTCTGTTGAATGTCGTGAAGGAAGCAGTTCCTCTGGAAGCTTCTTGAAGACAAACAA
CGTCTGTAGCGACCCTTTGCAGGCAGCGGAACCCCCCACCTGGCGACAGGTGCCTCTGCGGCCAAAAGCC
ACGTGTATAAGATACACCTGCAAAGGCGGCACAACCCCAGTGCCACGTTGTGAGTTGGATAGTTGTGGAA
AGAGTCAAATGGCTCTCCTAAGCGTATTCAACAAGGGGCTGAAGGATGCCCAGAAGGTACCCCATTGTAT
GGGATCTGATCTGGGGCCTCGGTGCACATGCTTTACATGTGTTTAGTCGAGGTTAAAAAAACGTCTAGGC
CCCCCGAACCACGGGGACGTGGTTTTCCTTTGAAAAACACGATGATAATAGGATCGCATGCGGCGCGCCA
CTAGTCATCACCATCACCATCACGATTATGATATTCCAACTACTGCTAGCGAGAATTTGTATTTTCAGGG
TGAGCTCGACTACAAAGACCATGACGGTGATTATAAAGATCATGACATCGACTACAAGGATGACGATGAC
AAGTAGGATATCGCTAGCGGATCCACCACCTACAGCCCAGTGGGGTCGCTCTAGAGCGACCTCGAGGGGG
GGCTAGATAAGTAATGATCATAATCAGCCATATCACATCTGTAGAGGTTTTACTTGCTTTAAAAAACCTC
CCACACCTCCCCCTGAACCTGAAACATAAAATGAATGCAATTGTTGTTGTTAACTTGTTTATTGCAGCTT
ATAATGGTTACAAATAAAGCAATAGCATCACAAATTTCACAAATAAAGCATTTTTTTCACTGCATTCTAG
TTGTGGTTTGTCCAAACTCATCAATGTATCTTATCATGTCTAGATCCGGGGGTACCGCGTCGAGAAGTTC
CTATTCCGAAGTTCCTATTCTCTAGAAAGTATAGGAACTTCGTCGACGCGAATTCGTAATCATGGTCATA
GCTGTTTCCTGTGTGAAATTGTTATCCGCTCACAATTCCACACAACATACGAGCCGGAAGCATAAAGTGT
AAAGCCTGGGGTGCCTAATGAGTGAGCTAACTCACATTAATTGCGTTGCGCTCACTGCCCGCTTTCCAGT
CGGGAAACCTGTCGTGCCAGCTGCATTAATGAATCGGCCAACGCGCGGGGAGAGGCGGTTTGCGTATTGG
GCGCTCTTCCGCTTCCTCGCTCACTGACTCGCTGCGCTCGGTCGTTCGGCTGCGGCGAGCGGTATCAGCT
CACTCAAAGGCGGTAATACGGTTATCCACAGAATCAGGGGATAACGCAGGAAAGAACATGTGAGCAAAAG
GCCAGCAAAAGGCCAGGAACCGTAAAAAGGCCGCGTTGCTGGCGTTTTTCCATAGGCTCCGCCCCCCTGA
CGAGCATCACAAAAATCGACGCTCAAGTCAGAGGTGGCGAAACCCGACAGGACTATAAAGATACCAGGCG
TTTCCCCCTGGAAGCTCCCTCGTGCGCTCTCCTGTTCCGACCCTGCCGCTTACCGGATACCTGTCCGCCT
TTCTCCCTTCGGGAAGCGTGGCGCTTTCTCATAGCTCACGCTGTAGGTATCTCAGTTCGGTGTAGGTCGT
TCGCTCCAAGCTGGGCTGTGTGCACGAACCCCCCGTTCAGCCCGACCGCTGCGCCTTATCCGGTAACTAT
CGTCTTGAGTCCAACCCGGTAAGACACGACTTATCGCCACTGGCAGCAGCCACTGGTAACAGGATTAGCA
GAGCGAGGTATGTAGGCGGTGCTACAGAGTTCTTGAAGTGGTGGCCTAACTACGGCTACACTAGAAGGAC
AGTATTTGGTATCTGCGCTCTGCTGAAGCCAGTTACCTTCGGAAAAAGAGTTGGTAGCTCTTGATCCGGC
AAACAAACCACCGCTGGTAGCGGTGGTTTTTTTGTTTGCAAGCAGCAGATTACGCGCAGAAAAAAAGGAT
CTCAAGAAGATCCTTTGATCTTTTCTACGGGGTCTGACGCTCAGTGGAACGAAAACTCACGTTAAGGGAT
TTTGGTCATGAGATTATCAAAAAGGATCTTCACCTAGATCCTTTTAAATTAAAAATGAAGTTTTAAATCA
ATCTAAAGTATATATGAGTAAACTTGGTCTGACAGTTACCAATGCTTAATCAGTGAGGCACCTATCTCAG
CGATCTGTCTATTTCGTTCATCCATAGTTGCCTGACTCCCCGTCGTGTAGATAACTACGATACGGGAGGG
CTTACCATCTGGCCCCAGTGCTGCAATGATACCGCGAGACCCACGCTCACCGGCTCCAGATTTATCAGCA
ATAAACCAGCCAGCCGGAAGGGCCGAGCGCAGAAGTGGTCCTGCAACTTTATCCGCCTCCATCCAGTCTA
TTAATTGTTGCCGGGAAGCTAGAGTAAGTAGTTCGCCAGTTAATAGTTTGCGCAACGTTGTTGCCATTGC
TACAGGCATCGTGGTGTCACGCTCGTCGTTTGGTATGGCTTCATTCAGCTCCGGTTCCCAACGATCAAGG
CGAGTTACATGATCCCCCATGTTGTGCAAAAAAGCGGTTAGCTCCTTCGGTCCTCCGATCGTTGTCAGAA
GTAAGTTGGCCGCAGTGTTATCACTCATGGTTATGGCAGCACTGCATAATTCTCTTACTGTCATGCCATC
CGTAAGATGCTTTTCTGTGACTGGTGAGTACTCAACCAAGTCATTCTGAGAATAGTGTATGCGGCGACCG
AGTTGCTCTTGCCCGGCGTCAATACGGGATAATACCGCGCCACATAGCAGAACTTTAAAAGTGCTCATCA
TTGGAAAACGTTCTTCGGGGCGAAAACTCTCAAGGATCTTACCGCTGTTGAGATCCAGTTCGATGTAACC
CACTCGTGCACCCAACTGATCTTCAGCATCTTTTACTTTCACCAGCGTTTCTGGGTGAGCAAAAACAGGA
AGGCAAAATGCCGCAAAAAAGGGAATAAGGGCGACACGGAAATGTTGAATACTCATACTCTTCCTTTTTC
AATATTATTGAAGCATTTATCAGGGTTATTGTCTCATGAGCGGATACATATTTGAATGTATTTAGAAAAA
TAAACAAATAGGGGTTCCGCGCACATTTCCCCGAAAAGTGCCACCTGACGTCTAAGAAACCATTATTATC
ATGACATTAACCTATAAAAATAGGCGTATCACGAGGCCCTTTCGTCTCGCGCGTTTCGGTGATGACGGTG
AAAACCTCTGACACATGCAGCTCCCGGAGACGGTCACAGCTTGTCTGTAAGCGGATGCCGGGAGCAGACA
AGCCCGTCAGGGCGCGTCAGCGGGTGTTGGCGGGTGTCGGGGCTGGCTTAACTATGCGGCATCAGAGCAG
ATTGTACTGAGAGTGCACCATATGCGGTGTGAAATACCGCACAGATGCGTAAGGAGAAAATACCGCATCA
GGCGCCATTCGCCATTCAGGCTGCGCAACTGTTGGGAAGGGCGATCGGTGCGGGCCTCTTCGCTATTACG
CCAGCTGGCGAAAGGGGGATGTGCTGCAAGGCGATTAAGTTGGGTAACGCCAGGGTTTTCCCAGTCACGA
CGTTGTAAAACGACGGCCAGTGCCAAGCTT
