>Addgene plasmid #24556 | pFloxin-IRES-TAP | addgene partial sequence | sequence record 30501 | 24556 with IRES-F
ATTGTATGGGATCTGATCTGGGGCCTCGGTGCACATGCTTTACATGTGTTTAGTCGAGGTTAAAAAAACG
TCTAGGCCCCCCGAACCACGGGGACGTGGTTTTCCTTTGAAAAACACGATGATAATAGGATCGCATGCGG
CGCGCCACTAGTCATCACCATCACCATCACGATTATGATATTCCAACTACTGCTAGCGAGAATTTGTATT
TTCAGGGTGAGCTCGACTACAAAGACCATGACGGTGATTATAAAGATCATGACATCGACTACAAGGATGA
CGATGACAAGTAGGATATCGCTAGCGGATCCACCACCTACAGCCCAGTGGGGTCGCTCTAGAGCGACCTC
GAGGGGGGGCTAGATAAGTAATGATCATAATCAGCCATATCACATCTGTAGAGGTTTTACTTGCTTTAAA
AAACCTCCCACACCTCCCCCTGAACCTGAAACATAAAATGAATGCAATTGTTGTTGTTAACTTGTTTATT
GCAGCTTATAATGGTTACAAATAAAGCAATAGCATCACAAATTTCACAAATAAAGCATTTTTTTCACTGC
ATTCTAGTTGTGGTTTGTCCAAACTCATCAATGTATCTTATCATGTCTAGATCCGGGGGTACCGCGTCGA
GAAGTTCCTATTCCGAAGTTCCTATTCTCTAGAAAGTATAGGAACTTCGTCGACGCGAATTCGTAATCAT
GTCATAGCTGTTTCCTGTGTGAAATTGTTATCCGCTCACAATTCCACACA
